Addgene plasmid #239574: pXYB034
Purpose: Ribozyme split sfGFP expression
Depositing lab: Xiaohan Yang. Depositing organization: Oak Ridge National Laboratory. Publication: A split ribozyme system for in vivo plant RNA imaging and genetic engineering. Liu Y, Rajput R, Islam MT, Valle ID, Yao T, Agrawal R, Boone BA, Eckert CA, Abraham PE, Chen JG, Tuskan GA, Yang X. Plant Biotechnol J. 2025 May;23(5):1640-1649. doi: 10.1111/pbi.14612. Epub 2025 Feb 7. PubMed 39919021.
Backbone
  Vector backbone: pCAMBIA1305.1
  Vector type: Plant Expression, Synthetic Biology
Growth in bacteria
  Bacterial resistance: Kanamycin, 50 μg/mL
  Growth temperature: 37°C
  Growth strain: DH5alpha
  Copy number: Unknown
Gene/Insert
  Gene/Insert name: Superfolder GFP with ribozyem insertion
Terms and licenses: Academic/Nonprofit Terms; Industry Terms: Not Available to Industry
How to cite: pXYB034 was a gift from Xiaohan Yang (Addgene plasmid # 239574 ; http://n2t.net/addgene:239574 ; RRID:Addgene_239574)
