[The description below was written by a language model from this plasmid's Addgene catalogue record and pLannotate feature annotations shown in this document.]
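Description:
pXYB034 is a plant binary vector built on the pCAMBIA1305.1 backbone, designed for Agrobacterium-mediated T-DNA delivery into plant cells. It replicates in E. coli through a ColE1/pBR322-type origin (with the bom mobilisation region) and in Agrobacterium through the pVS1 oriV, RepA and StaA functions. Bacterial selection relies on the backbone aphA-3 kanamycin resistance gene. Nopaline-type left and right border repeats define the transferred region.

The main payload is a superfolder GFP reporter interrupted by a catalytic RNA. A CaMV 35S promoter drives an N-terminal GFP-family coding segment (matched by the annotation software to an EYFP variant, probably just the sfGFP 5' portion). This is followed by a group I catalytic intron, then the remaining superfolder GFP coding fragment and the Arabidopsis HSP18.2 terminator. In this arrangement, an intact sfGFP open reading frame should form only if the ribozyme excises itself and ligates the flanking exons, so fluorescence reports ribozyme splicing activity in planta. This fits the stated purpose of ribozyme split sfGFP expression within a split-ribozyme system for plant RNA imaging and engineering.

The T-DNA also carries an enhanced (double) 35S promoter driving an nptII (NeoR/KanR) gene with the CaMV poly(A) signal. This would give kanamycin-type selection in plants, although the record does not state the plant selection explicitly. A second 35S promoter drives the His-tagged GUSPlus β-glucuronidase gene, which contains a catalase intron and ends in the NOS terminator, providing an independent histochemical marker of transformation. Remnants of the lacZα/MCS region and lac regulatory elements from the parental vector remain.
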