Features (pLannotate 1.2.2; 28 found; start..end, strand, type, name):
     20..361     -  promoter       CaMV 35S promoter: strong constitutive promoter from cauliflower mosaic virus
    601..755     -  CDS            lacZα (fragment): LacZα fragment of β-galactosidase; lacZ fragment
    758..778     -  misc_feature   MCS (fragment): pUC18/19 multiple cloning site
   1269..1610    +  promoter       CaMV 35S promoter: strong constitutive promoter from cauliflower mosaic virus
   1742..1969    +  CDS            EYFP-Q69K (fragment): EYFP-Q69K is a basic (constitutively fluorescent) green/yellow fluorescent protein published in 1999, derived from Aequorea victoria. It has moderate acid sensitivity.
   1924..2265    +  ncRNA          Intron gpI: Accession: RF00028 - Group I catalytic intron
   2348..2865    +  CDS            superfolder GFP (fragment): GFP variant that folds robustly even when fused to poorly folded proteins (Pédelacq et al., 2006)
   2870..3118    +  terminator     HSP terminator: efficient transcription terminator from the Arabidopsis thaliana heat shock protein 18.2 gene (Nagaya et al., 2010)
   3830..3852    -  protein_bind   lac operator (fragment): The lac repressor binds to the lac operator to inhibit transcription in E. coli. This inhibition can be relieved by adding lactose or isopropyl-β-D-thiogalactopyranoside (IPTG). lac repressor encoded by lacI
   3856..3886    -  promoter       lac promoter: promoter for the E. coli lac operon
   3901..3922    -  protein_bind   CAP binding site: CAP binding activates transcription in the presence of cAMP. E. coli catabolite activator protein
   3935..4023    -  CDS            lacI (fragment): lac repressor; lacI; The lac repressor binds to the lac operator to inhibit transcription in E. coli. This inhibition can be relieved by adding lactose or isopropyl-β-D-thiogalactopyranoside (IPTG).
   4113..4789    +  promoter       CaMV 35S promoter (enhanced): cauliflower mosaic virus 35S promoter with a duplicated enhancer region
   4862..5654    +  CDS            NeoR/KanR (fragment): aminoglycoside phosphotransferase from Tn5; aph(3')-II (or nptII); confers resistance to neomycin, kanamycin, and G418 (Geneticin®)
   5694..5868    +  polyA_signal   CaMV poly(A) signal: cauliflower mosaic virus polyadenylation signal
   5946..5970    -  misc_feature   LB T-DNA repeat: left border repeat from nopaline C58 T-DNA
   6395..7189    +  CDS            KanR: aminoglycoside phosphotransferase; aphA-3; confers resistance to kanamycin
   7276..7864    +  rep_origin     ori: high-copy-number ColE1/pMB1/pBR322/pUC origin of replication
   8050..8190    -  misc_feature   bom: basis of mobility region from pBR322
   8292..8331    -  CDS            rop (fragment): Rop protein, which maintains plasmids at low copy number; rop
   8534..8728    -  rep_origin     pVS1 oriV: origin of replication for the Pseudomonas plasmid pVS1 (Heeb et al., 2000)
   8794..9867    -  CDS            pVS1 RepA: replication protein from the Pseudomonas plasmid pVS1 (Heeb et al., 2000)
  10296..10925   -  CDS            pVS1 StaA: stability protein from the Pseudomonas plasmid pVS1 (Heeb et al., 2000)
  11485..11886   -  CDS            Y4CG_SINFN (fragment): Protein inferred from homology: Swiss-Prot protein existence level 3. From Sinorhizobium fredii (strain NBRC 101917 / NGR234).
  12226..12250   -  misc_feature   RB T-DNA repeat: right border repeat from nopaline C58 T-DNA
  12272..12524   -  terminator     NOS terminator: nopaline synthase terminator and poly(A) signal
  12556..12573   -  CDS            7xHis (fragment): 6xHis affinity tag
  12580..14602   -  CDS            GUSPlus™: β-glucuronidase codon-optimized Staphylococcus gusA gene with a catalase intron to ensure expression in plants but not bacteria
>Addgene plasmid #239574 | pXYB034 | addgene full sequence | sequence record 476980 | Addgene NGS Result
GTCAAGAGTCCCCCGTGTTCTCTCCAAATGAAATGAACTTCCTTATATAGAGGAAGGGTCTTGCGAAGGA
TAGTGGGATTGTGCGTCATCCCTTACGTCAGTGGAGATATCACATCAATCCACTTGCTTTGAAGACGTGG
TTGGAACGTCTTCTTTTTCCACGATGCTCCTCGTGGGTGGGGGTCCATCTTTGGGACCACTGTCGGCAGA
GGCATCTTCAACGATGGCCTTTCCTTTATCGCAATGATGGCATTTGTAGGAGCCACCTTCCTTTTCCACT
ATCTTCACAATAAAGTGACAGATAGCTGGGCAATGGAATCCGAGGAGGTTTCCGGATATTACCCTTTGTT
GAAAAGTCTCAATTGCCCTTTGGTCTTCTGAGACTGTATCTTTGATATTTTTGGAGTAGACAAGTGTGTC
GTGCTCCACCATGTTGACGAAGATTTTCTTCTTGTCATTGAGTCGTAAGAGACTCTGTATGAACTGTTCG
CCAGTCTTTACGGCGAGTTCTGTTAGGTCCTCTATTTGAATCTTTGACTCCATGAAGCTAAACTGAAGGC
GGGAAACGACAATCTGATCCAAGCTCAAGCTGCTCTAGCATTCGCCATTCAGGCTGCGCAACTGTTGGGA
AGGGCGATCGGTGCGGGCCTCTTCGCTATTACGCCAGCTGGCGAAAGGGGGATGTGCTGCAAGGCGATTA
AGTTGGGTAACGCCAGGGTTTTCCCAGTCACGACGTTGTAAAACGACGGCCAGTGCCAAGCTTGCATGCC
TGCAGGTCCCCAGATTAGCCTTTTCAATTTCAGAAAGAATGCTAACCCACAGATGGTTAGAGAGGCTTAC
GCAGCAGGTCTCATCAAGACGATCTACCCGAGCAATAATCTCCAGGAAATCAAATACCTTCCCAAGAAGG
TTAAAGATGCAGTCAAAAGATTCAGGACTAACTGCATCAAGAACACAGAGAAAGATATATTTCTCAAGAT
CAGAAGTACTATTCCAGTATGGACGATTCAAGGCTTGCTTCACAAACCAAGGCAAGTAATAGAGATTGGA
GTCTCTAAAAAGGTAGTTCCCACTGAATCAAAGGCCATGGAGTCAAAGATTCAAATAGAGGACCTAACAG
AACTCGCCGTAAAGACTGGCGAACAGTTCATACAGAGTCTCTTACGACTCAATGACAAGAAGAAAATCTT
CGTCAACATGGTGGAGCACGACACACTTGTCTACTCCAAAAATATCAAAGATACAGTCTCAGAAGACCAA
AGGGCAATTGAGACTTTTCAACAAAGGGTAATATCCGGAAACCTCCTCGGATTCCATTGCCCAGCTATCT
GTCACTTTATTGTGAAGATAGTGGAAAAGGAAGGTGGCTCCTACAAATGCCATCATTGCGATAAAGGAAA
GGCCATCGTTGAAGATGCCTCTGCCGACAGTGGTCCCAAAGATGGACCCCCACCCACGAGGAGCATCGTG
GAAAAAGAAGACGTTCCAACCACGTCTTCAAAGCAAGTGGATTGATGTGATATCTCCACTGACGTAAGGG
ATGACGCACAATCCCACTATCCTTCGCAAGACCCTTCCTCTATATAAGGAAGTTCATTTCATTTGGAGAG
AACACGGGGGACTCAAACATTACTCATTCACAAAACCATCTTAAAGCAACTACACAAGTCTTGAAATTTT
CTCATATTTTCTATTTACTATATAAACTTTTAATCAAATCAAGATTAAAGTTAATTAAATGAGCAAAGGA
GAAGAACTTTTCACTGGAGTTGTCCCAATTCTTGTTGAATTAGATGGTGATGTTAATGGGCACAAATTTT
CTGTCCGTGGAGAGGGTGAAGGTGATGCTACAAACGGAAAACTCACCCTTAAATTTATTTGCACTACTGG
AAAACTACCTGTTCCGTGGCCAACACTTGTCACTACTCTGACCTAAATAGCAATATTTACCTTTGGGTCA
AAAAGTTATCAGGCATGCACCTGGTAGCTAGTCTTTAAACCAATAGATTGCATCGGTTTAAAAGGCAAGA
CCGTCAAATTGCGGGAAAGGGGTCAACAGCCGTTCAGTACCAAGTCTCAGGGGAAACTTTGAGATGGCCT
TGCAAAGGGTATGGTAATAAGCTGACGGACATGGTCCTAACCACGCAGCCAAGTCCTAAGTCAACAGATC
TTCTGTTGATATGGATGCAGTTCACAGACTAAATGTCGGTCGGGGAAGATGTATTCTTCTCATAAGATAT
AGTCGGACCTCTCCTTAATGGGAGCTAGCGGATGAAGTGATGCAACACTGGAGCCGCTGGGAACTAATTT
GTATGCGAAAGTATATTGATTAGTTTTGGAGTACTCGATGGTGTTCAATGCTTTTCCCGTTATCCGGATC
ACATGAAACGGCATGACTTTTTCAAGAGTGCCATGCCCGAAGGTTATGTACAGGAACGCACTATATCTTT
CAAAGATGACGGGACCTACAAGACGCGTGCTGAAGTCAAGTTTGAAGGTGATACCCTTGTTAATCGTATC
GAGTTAAAGGGTATTGATTTTAAAGAAGATGGAAACATTCTTGGACACAAACTCGAGTACAACTTTAACT
CACACAATGTATACATCACGGCAGACAAACAAAAGAATGGAATCAAAGCTAACTTCAAAATTCGCCACAA
CGTTGAAGATGGTTCCGTTCAACTAGCAGACCATTATCAACAAAATACTCCAATTGGCGATGGCCCTGTC
CTTTTACCAGACAACCATTACCTGTCGACACAATCTGTCCTTTCGAAAGATCCCAACGAAAAGCGTGACC
ACATGGTCCTTCTTGAGTTTGTAACTGCTGCTGGGATTACACATGGCATGGATGAGCTCTACAAATAAAT
ATGAAGATGAAGATGAAATATTTGGTGTGTCAAATAAAAAGCTTGTGTGCTTAAGTTTGTGTTTTTTTCT
TGGCTTGTTGTGTTATGAATTTGTGGCTTTTTCTAATATTAAATGAATGTAAGATCTCATTATAATGAAT
AAACAAATGTTTCTATAATCCATTGTGAATGTTTTGTTGGATCTCTTCTGCAGCATATAACTACTGTATG
TGCTATGGTATGGACTATGGAATATGATTAAAGATAAGATGGGCTCATAGAGTAAAACGAGGCGAGGGAC
CTATAAACCTCCCTTCATCATGCTATTTCATGATCTATTTTATAAAATAAAGATGTAGAAAAAAGTAAGC
GTAATAACCGCAAAACAAATGATTTAAAACATGGCACATAATGAGGAGATTAAGTTCGGTTTACGTTTAT
TTTAGTACTAATTGTAACGTGAGACTACGTATCGGGAATCGCCTAATTAAAGCATTAATGCGAACCTGAT
TAGATTCACCGACCCTCCTATCGTGTCGACCTTTCTGTTTCTTAGAATTTTTTGGTAGTCTATGTACTAA
TAATGTCAGCTTCGTATTTATTTCATAAGCAATTTGCATTTGCAATTTGTTTTTTACTTTTATTTTTATT
GTATTGTGGAATGTGGACTCGTACCAACATGAAGTTATATACCACCAAAAAAATTACAGTTAGTCAAAAG
ATTCACGAGTGAGAGCTACTTATGATTGTCTTTTACGTATATGTCTAATTGTCTATTTGCTCAATAATCT
TTGTACTTTCTTTTGTCGTTGATAAAATCACAAAGTTCCAAAAGTAATCGAATGATTTGCTTTTAAGAAA
AGAAGAGCTCAATAATTCAACATATATCTGTACACAATTACCGCCTTTGAGTGAGCTCTAGATGCCACCT
GACGTCTAAGAAGAATTCGTAATCATGGTCATAGCTGTTTCCTGTGTGAAATTGTTATCCGCTCACAATT
CCACACAACATACGAGCCGGAAGCATAAAGTGTAAAGCCTGGGGTGCCTAATGAGTGAGCTAACTCACAT
TAATTGCGTTGCGCTCACTGCCCGCTTTCCAGTCGGGAAACCTGTCGTGCCAGCTGCATTAATGAATCGG
CCAACGCGCGGGGAGAGGCGGTTTGCGTATTGGCTAGAGCAGCTTGCCAACATGGTGGAGCACGACACTC
TCGTCTACTCCAAGAATATCAAAGATACAGTCTCAGAAGACCAAAGGGCTATTGAGACTTTTCAACAAAG
GGTAATATCGGGAAACCTCCTCGGATTCCATTGCCCAGCTATCTGTCACTTCATCAAAAGGACAGTAGAA
AAGGAAGGTGGCACCTACAAATGCCATCATTGCGATAAAGGAAAGGCTATCGTTCAAGATGCCTCTGCCG
ACAGTGGTCCCAAAGATGGACCCCCACCCACGAGGAGCATCGTGGAAAAAGAAGACGTTCCAACCACGTC
TTCAAAGCAAGTGGATTGATGTGAACATGGTGGAGCACGACACTCTCGTCTACTCCAAGAATATCAAAGA
TACAGTCTCAGAAGACCAAAGGGCTATTGAGACTTTTCAACAAAGGGTAATATCGGGAAACCTCCTCGGA
TTCCATTGCCCAGCTATCTGTCACTTCATCAAAAGGACAGTAGAAAAGGAAGGTGGCACCTACAAATGCC
ATCATTGCGATAAAGGAAAGGCTATCGTTCAAGATGCCTCTGCCGACAGTGGTCCCAAAGATGGACCCCC
ACCCACGAGGAGCATCGTGGAAAAAGAAGACGTTCCAACCACGTCTTCAAAGCAAGTGGATTGATGTGAT
ATCTCCACTGACGTAAGGGATGACGCACAATCCCACTATCCTTCGCAAGACCCTTCCTCTATATAAGGAA
GTTCATTTCATTTGGAGAGGACACGCTGAAATCACCAGTCTCTCTCTACAAATCTATCTCTCTCGAGCTT
TCGCAGATCCCGGGGGGCAATGAGATATGGGGATTGAACAAGATGGATTGCACGCAGGTTCTCCGGCCGC
TTGGGTGGAGAGGCTATTCGGCTATGACTGGGCACAACAGACAATCGGCTGCTCTGATGCCGCCGTGTTC
CGGCTGTCAGCGCAGGGGCGCCCGGTTCTTTTTGTCAAGACCGACCTGTCCGGTGCCCTGAATGAACTCC
AGGACGAGGCAGCGCGGCTATCGTGGCTGGCCACGACGGGCGTTCCTTGCGCAGCTGTGCTCGACGTTGT
CACTGAAGCGGGAAGGGACTGGCTGCTATTGGGCGAAGTGCCGGGGCAGGATCTCCTGTCATCTCACCTT
GCTCCTGCCGAGAAAGTATCCATCATGGCTGATGCAATGCGGCGGCTGCATACGCTTGATCCGGCTACCT
GCCCATTCGACCACCAAGCGAAACATCGCATCGAGCGAGCACGTACTCGGATGGAAGCCGGTCTTGTCGA
TCAGGATGATCTGGACGAAGAGCATCAGGGGCTCGCGCCAGCCGAACTGTTCGCCAGGCTCAAGGCGCGC
ATGCCCGACGGCGAGGATCTCGTCGTGACACATGGCGATGCCTGCTTGCCGAATATCATGGTGGAAAATG
GCCGCTTTTCTGGATTCATCGACTGTGGCCGGCTGGGTGTGGCGGACCGCTATCAGGACATAGCGTTGGC
TACCCGTGATATTGCTGAAGAGCTTGGCGGCGAATGGGCTGACCGCTTCCTCGTGCTTTACGGTATCGCC
GCTCCCGATTCGCAGCGCATCGCCTTCTATCGCCTTCTTGACGAGTTCTTCTGAAGTAGATGCCGACCGG
ATCTGTCGATCGACAAGCTCGAGTTTCTCCATAATAATGTGTGAGTAGTTCCCAGATAAGGGAATTAGGG
TTCCTATAGGGTTTCGCTCATGTGTTGAGCATATAAGAAACCCTTAGTATGTATTTGTATTTGTAAAATA
CTTCTATCAATAAAATTTCTAATTCCTAAAACCAAAATCCAGTACTAAAATCCAGATCCCCCGAATTAAT
TCGGCGTTAATTCAGTACATTAAAAACGTCCGCAATGTGTTATTAAGTTGTCTAAGCGTCAATTTGTTTA
CACCACAATATATCCTGCCACCAGCCAGCCAACAGCTCCCCGACCGGCAGCTCGGCACAAAATCACCACT
CGATACAGGCAGCCCATCAGTCCGGGACGGCGTCAGCGGGAGAGCCGTTGTAAGGCGGCAGACTTTGCTC
ATGTTACCGATGCTATTCGGAAGAACGGCAACTAAGCTGCCGGGTTTGAAACACGGATGATCTCGCGGAG
GGTAGCATGTTGATTGTAACGATGACAGAGCGTTGCTGCCTGTGATCACCGCGGTTTCAAAATCGGCTCC
GTCGATACTATGTTATACGCCAACTTTGAAAACAACTTTGAAAAAGCTGTTTTCTGGTATTTAAGGTTTT
AGAATGCAAGGAACAGTGAATTGGAGTTCGTCTTGTTATAATTAGCTTCTTGGGGTATCTTTAAATACTG
TAGAAAAGAGGAAGGAAATAATAAATGGCTAAAATGAGAATATCACCGGAATTGAAAAAACTGATCGAAA
AATACCGCTGCGTAAAAGATACGGAAGGAATGTCTCCTGCTAAGGTATATAAGCTGGTGGGAGAAAATGA
AAACCTATATTTAAAAATGACGGACAGCCGGTATAAAGGGACCACCTATGATGTGGAACGGGAAAAGGAC
ATGATGCTATGGCTGGAAGGAAAGCTGCCTGTTCCAAAGGTCCTGCACTTTGAACGGCATGATGGCTGGA
GCAATCTGCTCATGAGTGAGGCCGATGGCGTCCTTTGCTCGGAAGAGTATGAAGATGAACAAAGCCCTGA
AAAGATTATCGAGCTGTATGCGGAGTGCATCAGGCTCTTTCACTCCATCGACATATCGGATTGTCCCTAT
ACGAATAGCTTAGACAGCCGCTTAGCCGAATTGGATTACTTACTGAATAACGATCTGGCCGATGTGGATT
GCGAAAACTGGGAAGAAGACACTCCATTTAAAGATCCGCGCGAGCTGTATGATTTTTTAAAGACGGAAAA
GCCCGAAGAGGAACTTGTCTTTTCCCACGGCGACCTGGGAGACAGCAACATCTTTGTGAAAGATGGCAAA
GTAAGTGGCTTTATTGATCTTGGGAGAAGCGGCAGGGCGGACAAGTGGTATGACATTGCCTTCTGCGTCC
GGTCGATCAGGGAGGATATCGGGGAAGAACAGTATGTCGAGCTATTTTTTGACTTACTGGGGATCAAGCC
TGATTGGGAGAAAATAAAATATTATATTTTACTGGATGAATTGTTTTAGTACCTAGAATGCATGACCAAA
ATCCCTTAACGTGAGTTTTCGTTCCACTGAGCGTCAGACCCCGTAGAAAAGATCAAAGGATCTTCTTGAG
ATCCTTTTTTTCTGCGCGTAATCTGCTGCTTGCAAACAAAAAAACCACCGCTACCAGCGGTGGTTTGTTT
GCCGGATCAAGAGCTACCAACTCTTTTTCCGAAGGTAACTGGCTTCAGCAGAGCGCAGATACCAAATACT
GTCCTTCTAGTGTAGCCGTAGTTAGGCCACCACTTCAAGAACTCTGTAGCACCGCCTACATACCTCGCTC
TGCTAATCCTGTTACCAGTGGCTGCTGCCAGTGGCGATAAGTCGTGTCTTACCGGGTTGGACTCAAGACG
ATAGTTACCGGATAAGGCGCAGCGGTCGGGCTGAACGGGGGGTTCGTGCACACAGCCCAGCTTGGAGCGA
ACGACCTACACCGAACTGAGATACCTACAGCGTGAGCTATGAGAAAGCGCCACGCTTCCCGAAGGGAGAA
AGGCGGACAGGTATCCGGTAAGCGGCAGGGTCGGAACAGGAGAGCGCACGAGGGAGCTTCCAGGGGGAAA
CGCCTGGTATCTTTATAGTCCTGTCGGGTTTCGCCACCTCTGACTTGAGCGTCGATTTTTGTGATGCTCG
TCAGGGGGGCGGAGCCTATGGAAAAACGCCAGCAACGCGGCCTTTTTACGGTTCCTGGCCTTTTGCTGGC
CTTTTGCTCACATGTTCTTTCCTGCGTTATCCCCTGATTCTGTGGATAACCGTATTACCGCCTTTGAGTG
AGCTGATACCGCTCGCCGCAGCCGAACGACCGAGCGCAGCGAGTCAGTGAGCGAGGAAGCGGAAGAGCGC
CTGATGCGGTATTTTCTCCTTACGCATCTGTGCGGTATTTCACACCGCATATGGTGCACTCTCAGTACAA
TCTGCTCTGATGCCGCATAGTTAAGCCAGTATACACTCCGCTATCGCTACGTGACTGGGTCATGGCTGCG
CCCCGACACCCGCCAACACCCGCTGACGCGCCCTGACGGGCTTGTCTGCTCCCGGCATCCGCTTACAGAC
AAGCTGTGACCGTCTCCGGGAGCTGCATGTGTCAGAGGTTTTCACCGTCATCACCGAAACGCGCGAGGCA
GGGTGCCTTGATGTGGGCGCCGGCGGTCGAGTGGCGACGGCGCGGCTTGTCCGCGCCCTGGTAGATTGCC
TGGCCGTAGGCCAGCCATTTTTGAGCGGCCAGCGGCCGCGATAGGCCGACGCGAAGCGGCGGGGCGTAGG
GAGCGCAGCGACCGAAGGGTAGGCGCTTTTTGCAGCTCTTCGGCTGTGCGCTGGCCAGACAGTTATGCAC
AGGCCAGGCGGGTTTTAAGAGTTTTAATAAGTTTTAAAGAGTTTTAGGCGGAAAAATCGCCTTTTTTCTC
TTTTATATCAGTCACTTACATGTGTGACCGGTTCCCAATGTACGGCTTTGGGTTCCCAATGTACGGGTTC
CGGTTCCCAATGTACGGCTTTGGGTTCCCAATGTACGTGCTATCCACAGGAAAGAGACCTTTTCGACCTT
TTTCCCCTGCTAGGGCAATTTGCCCTAGCATCTGCTCCGTACATTAGGAACCGGCGGATGCTTCGCCCTC
GATCAGGTTGCGGTAGCGCATGACTAGGATCGGGCCAGCCTGCCCCGCCTCCTCCTTCAAATCGTACTCC
GGCAGGTCATTTGACCCGATCAGCTTGCGCACGGTGAAACAGAACTTCTTGAACTCTCCGGCGCTGCCAC
TGCGTTCGTAGATCGTCTTGAACAACCATCTGGCTTCTGCCTTGCCTGCGGCGCGGCGTGCCAGGCGGTA
GAGAAAACGGCCGATGCCGGGATCGATCAAAAAGTAATCGGGGTGAACCGTCAGCACGTCCGGGTTCTTG
CCTTCTGTGATCTCGCGGTACATCCAATCAGCTAGCTCGATCTCGATGTACTCCGGCCGCCCGGTTTCGC
TCTTTACGATCTTGTAGCGGCTAATCAAGGCTTCACCCTCGGATACCGTCACCAGGCGGCCGTTCTTGGC
CTTCTTCGTACGCTGCATGGCAACGTGCGTGGTGTTTAACCGAATGCAGGTTTCTACCAGGTCGTCTTTC
TGCTTTCCGCCATCGGCTCGCCGGCAGAACTTGAGTACGTCCGCAACGTGTGGACGGAACACGCGGCCGG
GCTTGTCTCCCTTCCCTTCCCGGTATCGGTTCATGGATTCGGTTAGATGGGAAACCGCCATCAGTACCAG
GTCGTAATCCCACACACTGGCCATGCCGGCCGGCCCTGCGGAAACCTCTACGTGCCCGTCTGGAAGCTCG
TAGCGGATCACCTCGCCAGCTCGTCGGTCACGCTTCGACAGACGGAAAACGGCCACGTCCATGATGCTGC
GACTATCGCGGGTGCCCACGTCATAGAGCATCGGAACGAAAAAATCTGGTTGCTCGTCGCCCTTGGGCGG
CTTCCTAATCGACGGCGCACCGGCTGCCGGCGGTTGCCGGGATTCTTTGCGGATTCGATCAGCGGCCGCT
TGCCACGATTCACCGGGGCGTGCTTCTGCCTCGATGCGTTGCCGCTGGGCGGCCTGCGCGGCCTTCAACT
TCTCCACCAGGTCATCACCCAGCGCCGCGCCGATTTGTACCGGGCCGGATGGTTTGCGACCGCTCACGCC
GATTCCTCGGGCTTGGGGGTTCCAGTGCCATTGCAGGGCCGGCAGGCAACCCAGCCGCTTACGCCTGGCC
AACCGCCCGTTCCTCCACACATGGGGCATTCCACGGCGTCGGTGCCTGGTTGTTCTTGATTTTCCATGCC
GCCTCCTTTAGCCGCTAAAATTCATCTACTCATTTATTCATTTGCTCATTTACTCTGGTAGCTGCGCGAT
GTATTCAGATAGCAGCTCGGTAATGGTCTTGCCTTGGCGTACCGCGTACATCTTCAGCTTGGTGTGATCC
TCCGCCGGCAACTGAAAGTTGACCCGCTTCATGGCTGGCGTGTCTGCCAGGCTGGCCAACGTTGCAGCCT
TGCTGCTGCGTGCGCTCGGACGGCCGGCACTTAGCGTGTTTGTGCTTTTGCTCATTTTCTCTTTACCTCA
TTAACTCAAATGAGTTTTGATTTAATTTCAGCGGCCAGCGCCTGGACCTCGCGGGCAGCGTCGCCCTCGG
GTTCTGATTCAAGAACGGTTGTGCCGGCGGCGGCAGTGCCTGGGTAGCTCACGCGCTGCGTGATACGGGA
CTCAAGAATGGGCAGCTCGTACCCGGCCAGCGCCTCGGCAACCTCACCGCCGATGCGCGTGCCTTTGATC
GCCCGCGACACGACAAAGGCCGCTTGTAGCCTTCCATCCGTGACCTCAATGCGCTGCTTAACCAGCTCCA
CCAGGTCGGCGGTGGCCCATATGTCGTAAGGGCTTGGCTGCACCGGAATCAGCACGAAGTCGGCTGCCTT
GATCGCGGACACAGCCAAGTCCGCCGCCTGGGGCGCTCCGTCGATCACTACGAAGTCGCGCCGGCCGATG
GCCTTCACGTCGCGGTCAATCGTCGGGCGGTCGATGCCGACAACGGTTAGCGGTTGATCTTCCCGCACGG
CCGCCCAATCGCGGGCACTGCCCTGGGGATCGGAATCGACTAACAGAACATCGGCCCCGGCGAGTTGCAG
GGCGCGGGCTAGATGGGTTGCGATGGTCGTCTTGCCTGACCCGCCTTTCTGGTTAAGTACAGCGATAACC
TTCATGCGTTCCCCTTGCGTATTTGTTTATTTACTCATCGCATCATATACGCAGCGACCGCATGACGCAA
GCTGTTTTACTCAAATACACATCACCTTTTTAGACGGCGGCGCTCGGTTTCTTCAGCGGCCAAGCTGGCC
GGCCAGGCCGCCAGCTTGGCATCAGACAAACCGGCCAGGATTTCATGCAGCCGCACGGTTGAGACGTGCG
CGGGCGGCTCGAACACGTACCCGGCCGCGATCATCTCCGCCTCGATCTCTTCGGTAATGAAAAACGGTTC
GTCCTGGCCGTCCTGGTGCGGTTTCATGCTTGTTCCTCTTGGCGTTCATTCTCGGCGGCCGCCAGGGCGT
CGGCCTCGGTCAATGCGTCCTCACGGAAGGCACCGCGCCGCCTGGCCTCGGTGGGCGTCACTTCCTCGCT
GCGCTCAAGTGCGCGGTACAGGGTCGAGCGATGCACGCCAAGCAGTGCAGCCGCCTCTTTCACGGTGCGG
CCTTCCTGGTCGATCAGCTCGCGGGCGTGCGCGATCTGTGCCGGGGTGAGGGTAGGGCGGGGGCCAAACT
TCACGCCTCGGGCCTTGGCGGCCTCGCGCCCGCTCCGGGTGCGGTCGATGATTAGGGAACGCTCGAACTC
GGCAATGCCGGCGAACACGGTCAACACCATGCGGCCGGCCGGCGTGGTGGTGTCGGCCCACGGCTCTGCC
AGGCTACGCAGGCCCGCGCCGGCCTCCTGGATGCGCTCGGCAATGTCCAGTAGGTCGCGGGTGCTGCGGG
CCAGGCGGTCTAGCCTGGTCACTGTCACAACGTCGCCAGGGCGTAGGTGGTCAAGCATCCTGGCCAGCTC
CGGGCGGTCGCGCCTGGTGCCGGTGATCTTCTCGGAAAACAGCTTGGTGCAGCCGGCCGCGTGCAGTTCG
GCCCGTTGGTTGGTCAAGTCCTGGTCGTCGGTGCTGACGCGGGCATAGCCCAGCAGGCCAGCGGCGGCGC
TCTTGTTCATGGCGTAATGTCTCCGGTTCTAGTCGCAAGTATTCTACTTTATGCGACTAAAACACGCGAC
AAGAAAACGCCAGGAAAAGGGCAGGGCGGCAGCCTGTCGCGTAACTTAGGACTTGTGCGACATGTCGTTT
TCAGAAGACGGCTGCACTGAACGTCAGAAGCCGACTGCACTATAGCAGCGGAGGGGTTGGATCAAAGTAC
TTTGATCCCGAGGGGAACCCTGTGGTTGGCATGCACATACAAATGGACGAACGGATAAACCTTTTCACGC
CCTTTTAAATATCCGATTATTCTAATAAACGCTCTTTTCTCTTAGGTTTACCCGCCAATATATCCTGTCA
AACACTGATAGTTTAATTCCCGATCTAGTAACATAGATGACACCGCGCGCGATAATTTATCCTAGTTTGC
GCGCTATATTTTGTTTTCTATCGCGTATTAAATGTATAATTGCGGGACTCTAATCATAAAAACCCATCTC
ATAAATAACGTCATGCATTACATGTTAATTATTACATGCTTAACGTAATTCAACAGAAATTATATGATAA
TCATCGCAAGACCGGCAACAGGATTCAATCTTAAGAAACTTTATTGCCAAATGTTTGAACGATCGGGGAA
ATTCGAGCTGGTCACCAATTCACACGTGATGGTGATGGTGATGGCTAGCGTTCTTGTAGCCGAAATCTGG
AATGTTGGTCCAGCGCTCGCGAAAGACGTGCGCGGCGAGCTTCGGCTTGCGGTCACGAGTGAACACGCCC
TTCTTGTTTCCTTGGACGCGCATCACGCCCTGAGAGGTCGCGAAGTCCGCGAAGTTCCACGCTTGCTCAC
CCACGAAGTTCTCAAACTCATCGAACACGACGTGGTTCGCCTGGTAGTACTCGACTTGATATTCCTCGGT
GAACATCACTGGATCAATGTCGTGAAAGCCCGCAACGGTGTCTGCGCCGTACTCAGTGATCATGATCGGC
TTTCCTGGGCAACGCTTGTTCCACGCGTGAAATTCCTGGCGGAGATGGACTTTGGCCGCTTCGAGATCAC
CGCCATCGAAGTACCATCCGTTATAGCGATTGAGCGCGATGACGTCAATCAGTTCGGCGACTTTGTCCGT
CTCCGGGGTAGCCATCACAAACAGCACGATCGTGACCGGACGCTTCTGTGGGTCGAGTTCCTTGGTCAGC
TCCACCAACGGCTTGAAGTACTCGTACGCGCCCTCTTCCTCAGTCGCCGCCTCGTTGGCGATGCTCCACA
TCACGACGCTTGGATGGTTCTTGTCACGAGACACCAGTTCACGGAGAACGTCTTGATGGTGCTCAAACGT
CCGAATCTTCTCCCAGGTACTGACGCGCTCGCTGCCTTCGCCGAGTCCCGTGGTGGCCATGAAGTTGAGG
TGCACGCCAACTGCCGGAGTCTCGTCGATCACGACCAGACCCTCGCGATCCGCAAGACGCATCAACTCTT
CAGAGTACGGATAGTGTGCGGTCCGGAAGCTGTTGGCGCCGATCCATTTGAGGATATTGAAATCCATCAC
ATTGCTCGCTTCGTTAAAGCCACGGCCGTTGATAGGAGTGTCCTCATGTTTGCCAAAGCCCTTGAAGTAG
AACGGTTTGTTGTTGATGAGGAACTTGCCGTCGTTGACTTCCACGGTCCGCACGCCGAACGGCTCTTCAT
AGACATCGATGGTCAGTCCGTCGTTCACCAGTTCCACTTTGATCTGGTAGAGATACGTGTTCAGTGGTTC
CCAGAGGATGACATTCGGAATCTCCACGTTACCGCTCAGGCCCTCGGTGCTTGCGACCACTTTGCCTTCC
TCATCCACGACCGACACTTTCACGGTCTCGGCTTTGCCTTGAAAGTCCACCGTATAGGTCACAGTCCCGG
TTGGGCCATTGAAGTCGGTCACAACCGAGATGTCCTCGACGTACGTAAACGGGGTCGTGTAGATTTTCAC
CGGACGGTGCAGGCCTGCATAGTTGAAGAAGTCGAAGTTCGGCTTGTTACGAATGACTTTTCCGAGGCCC
TCTTCGTGGCGCTCGCTGTACAGCCCCACCGGGAGGGTGCTATCGTCGAGGATGTTGTCCACGGCGACGG
TGACGCGATTCATGCCATCACGCAGCGAGTTGTTGATTTCCGCTTCGAATGGCAGGAATCCGCCCTTGTG
CTCCACGACCAGCTCACCATTGACATAGACAATTGCTTTGTGAGTTGCAGAGCCGAAGCGGAGCACGATA
CGCTGATCCTTCAGATAGGCCGGCACCGTGAACTCACGTTCGTACCAGACATATCCGATATGGTTGCGGA
TTTCCTTGGTCACGCCAATGTCATTGTAACTGCTTGGGACGGCCATACTAATAGTGTCGGTCAGCTTGCT
TTCGTACCACTTCTCTTCCAGTCCTTTCCCGTAGTCCAGCTTGAAGTTCCAGACGCCATTGAGGTCGAAG
ACGCCACGGGTCTCGGTGTTGATCGGGTACAGACTAGTTCGTCGGTTCTGTAACTATCATCATCATCATA
GACACACGAAATAAAGTAATCAGATTATCAGTTAAAGCTATGTAATATTTACACCATAACCAATCAATTA
AAAAATAGATCAGTTTAAAGAAAGATCAAAGCTCAAAAAAATAAAAAGAGAAAAGGGTCCTAACCAAGAA
AATGAAGGAGAAAAACTAGAAATTTACCCTCAGATCTACCATG
